>Addgene plasmid #115839 | pscALPS-SIV-WRC-vpr | addgene full sequence | sequence record 232582 | Addgene NGS Result
AATCTGCTTAGGGTTAGGCGTTTTGCGCTGCTTCGCGATGTACGGGCCAGATATACGCGCTGTGGAATGT
GTGTCAGTTAGGGTGTGGAAAGTCCCCAGGCTCCCCAGCAGGCAGAAGTATGCAAAGCATGCATCTCAAT
TAGTCAGCAACCAGGTGTGGAAAGTCCCCAGGCTCCCCAGCAGGCAGAAGTATGCAAAGCATGCATCTCA
ATTAGTCAGCAACCATAGTCCCGCCCCTAACTCCGCCCATCCCGCCCCTAACTCCGCCCAGTTCCGCCCA
TTCTCCGCCCCATGGCTGACTAATTTTTTTTATTTATGCAGAGGCCGAGGCCGCCTCTGCCTCTGAGCTA
TTCCAGAAGTAGTGAGGAGGCTTTTTTGGAGGCCTAGGCTTTTGCAAAAAGCTCGCGTTGACATTGATTA
TTGACTAGTTATTAATAGTAATCAATTACGGGGTCATTAGTTCATAGCCCATATATGGAGTTCCGCGTTA
CATAACTTACGGTAAATGGCCCGCCTGGCTGACCGCCCAACGACCCCCGCCCATTGACGTCAATAATGAC
GTATGTTCCCATAGTAACGCCAATAGGGACTTTCCATTGACGTCAATGGGTGGAGTATTTACGGTAAACT
GCCCACTTGGCAGTACATCAAGTGTATCATATGCCAAGTACGCCCCCTATTGACGTCAATGACGGTAAAT
GGCCCGCCTGGCATTATGCCCAGTACATGACCTTATGGGACTTTCCTACTTGGCAGTACATCTACGTATT
AGTCATCGCTATTACCATGGTGATGCGGTTTTGGCAGTACATCAATGGGCGTGGATAGCGGTTTGACTCA
CGGGGATTTCCAAGTCTCCACCCCATTGACGTCAATGGGAGTTTGTTTTGGCACCAAAATCAACGGGACT
TTCCAAAATGTCGTAACAACTCCGCCCCATTGACGCAAATGGGCGGTAGGCGTGTACGGTGGGAGGTCTA
TATAAGCAGCGCGTTTTGCCTGTACTGGGTCTCTCTGGTTAGACCAGATCTGAGCCTGGGAGCTCTCTGG
CTAACTAGGGAACCCACTGCTTAAGCCTCAATAAAGCTTGCCTTGAGTGCTTCAAGTAGTGTGTGCCCGT
CTGTTGTGTGACTCTGGTAACTAGAGATCCCTCAGACCCTTTTAGTCAGTGTGGAAAATCTCTAGCAGTG
GCGCCCGAACAGGGACTTGAAAGCGAAAGGGAAACCAGAGGAGCTCTCTCGACGCAGGACTCGGCTTGCT
GAAGCGCGCACGGCAAGAGGCGAGGGGCGGCGACTGGTGAGTACGCCAAAAATTTTGACTAGCGGAGGCT
AGAAGGAGAGAGATGGGTGCGAGAGCGTCAGTATTAAGCGGGGGAGAATTAGATCGCGATGGGAAAAAAT
TCGGTTAAGGCCAGGGGGAAAGAAAAAATATAAATTAAAACATATAGTATGGGCAAGCAGGGAGCTAGAA
CGATTCGCAGTTAATCCTGGCCTGTTAGAAACATCAGAAGGCTGTAGACAAATACTGGGACAGCTACAAC
CATCCCTTCAGACAGGATCAGAAGAACTTAGATCATTATATAATACAGTAGCAACCCTCTATTGTGTGCA
TCAAAGGATAGAGATAAAAGACACCAAGGAAGCTTTAGACAAGATAGAGGAAGAGCAAAACAAAAGTAAG
ACCACCGCACAGCAAGCGGCCGGCCGCTGATCTTCAGACCTGGAGGAGGAGATATGAGGGACAATTGGAG
AAGTGAATTATATAAATATAAAGTAGTAAAAATTGAACCATTAGGAGTAGCACCCACCAAGGCAAAGAGA
AGAGTGGTGCAGAGAGAAAAAAGAGCAGTGGGAATAGGAGCTTTGTTCCTTGGGTTCTTGGGAGCAGCAG
GAAGCACTATGGGCGCAGCGTCAATGACGCTGACGGTACAGGCCAGACAATTATTGTCTGGTATAGTGCA
GCAGCAGAACAATTTGCTGAGGGCTATTGAGGCGCAACAGCATCTGTTGCAACTCACAGTCTGGGGCATC
AAGCAGCTCCAGGCAAGAATCCTGGCTGTGGAAAGATACCTAAAGGATCAACAGCTCCTGGGGATTTGGG
GTTGCTCTGGAAAACTCATTTGCACCACTGCTGTGCCTTGGAATGCTAGTTGGAGTAATAAATCTCTGGA
ACAGATTTGGAATCACACGACCTGGATGGAGTGGGACAGAGAATTAACAATTACACAAGCTTAATACACT
CCTTAATTGAAGAATCGCAAAACCAGCAAGAAAAGAATGAACAAGAATTATTGGAATTAGATAAATGGGC
AAGTTTGTGGAATTGGTTTAACATAACAAATTGGCTGTGGTATATAAAATTATTCATAATGATAGTAGGA
GGCTTGGTAGGTTTAAGAATAGTTTTTGCTGTACTTTCTATAGTGAATAGAGTTAGGCAGGGATATTCAC
CATTATCGTTTCAGACCCACCTCCCAACCCCGAGGGGACCCGACAGGCCCGAAGGAATAGAAGAAGAAGG
TGGAGAGAGAGACAGAGACAGATCCATTCGATTAGTGAACGGATCGGCACTGCGTGCGCCAATTCTGCAG
ACAAATGGCAGTATTCATCCACAATTTTAAAAGAAAAGGGGGGATTGGGGGGTACAGTGCAGGGGAAAGA
ATAGTAGACATAATAGCAACAGACATACAAACTAAAGAATTACAAAAACAAATTACAAAAATTCAAAATT
TTCGGGTTTATTACAGGGACAGCAGAGATCCAGTTTGGTTAATTAACTGCAGCCCCGATAAAATAAAAGA
TTTTATTTAGTCTCCAGAAAAAGGGGGGAATGAAAGACCCCACCTGTAGGTTTGGCAAGCTAGCTGCAGT
AACGCCATTTTGCAAGGCATGGAAAAATACCAAACCAAGAATAGAGAAGTTCAGATCAAGGGCGGGTACA
TGAAAATAGCTAACGTTGGGCCAAACAGGATATCTGCGGTGAGCAGTTTCGGCCCCGGCCCGGGGCCAAG
AACAGATGGTCACCGCAGTTTCGGCCCCGGCCCGAGGCCAAGAACAGATGGTCCCCAGATATGGCCCAAC
CCTCAGCAGTTTCTTAAGACCCATCAGATGTTTCCAGGCTCCCCCAAGGACCTGAAATGACCCTGCGCCT
TATTTGAATTAACCAATCAGCCTGCTTCTCGCTTCTGTTCGCGCGCTTCTGCTTCCCGAGCTCTATAAAA
GAGCTCACAACCCCTCACTCGGCGCGCCAGTCCTCCGACAGACTGAGTCGCCCGGGGGTCTAGAGCCGCC
ATGGATTATAAAGATGACGATGACAAAGACTATAAAGACGATGACGACAAAGATTACAAGGACGACGACG
ACAAAGCGGCCGCTATGTCAAATTCAAGAGAGCAGGCGCCTACCGGTGGGCCACCGCCCACGCCTGAGGA
CCTGCTGGGTATGCAGGAACTCTTTGCGATGGCTAAGTTGCATTTCCCCAGGGAGGTTCTTGTCAGAGTT
TTTTTGTACTGTTCTCAGCAGAGAAATTACGAAGAAGGTCCTACGATGCATTATTTTCATAGGGTGCTTC
AGCGCGGATTGTTTATGCATTTGACGCAAGGATGCCCCAAACAGCAAGAAAAACGGGAGCAACAATTTCA
GCGAGCTGAACAATTCTTTCGCAACCTCGAAAGAGCCGCCGGAGACCAGGGCGAAGTAGAACAAAGAGAT
TTGATAAGTCTTTAACCCGGGGAATTCTCGACCTTGACTGGCGGCGCGACCTTGAGGCCTGCGTTCGCCT
CAGTTGCCCCCTCTGTGCAATGGGGAGACGCGCCTCATCGCTTGACAACGGCCGAAGAGCCGCCGCGCTT
CCGTCTCCCGCGTGCGCGCGCCATGCTGCCCACCCCCGTTCCGCACTGACCCTCCCCCGTGCCCCGCGTC
CCGTACTGCCGCCCCGCCCCGAGTCCCATGCCGCAGCCACCGCGACGGAGCCCGCAGGCGGGAACCTGCC
TCCGCGCGTTAGCGCGCACGCGCGCCTCATGTGTCGTCCCCATCAGCGCCGGCTTCCGTCTATAGGCCAG
ATGCACTGTCACTCTGGCGAAGTCGCAGACCCGATTGGCCGGGACGGAGGCGCGAGACCGGGTTGCGGGC
GGGGCCGAACGTGGTATAAAAGGGGCGGGAGGCCAGGCTCGTGCCGTTTTGCAGACGCCACCGCCGAGGA
AAACCGTGTACTATTAGCCACGCGTGCCACCATGACCGAGTACAAGCCCACGGTGCGCCTCGCCACCCGC
GACGACGTCCCCCGGGCCGTACGCACCCTCGCCGCCGCGTTCGCCGACTACCCCGCCACGCGCCACACCG
TCGACCCGGACCGCCACATCGAGCGGGTCACCGAGCTGCAAGAACTCTTCCTCACGCGCGTCGGGCTCGA
CATCGGCAAGGTGTGGGTCGCGGACGACGGCGCCGCGGTGGCGGTCTGGACCACGCCGGAGAGCGTCGAA
GCGGGGGCGGTGTTCGCCGAGATCGGCCCGCGCATGGCCGAGTTGAGCGGTTCCCGGCTGGCCGCGCAGC
AACAGATGGAAGGCCTCCTGGCGCCGCACCGGCCCAAGGAGCCCGCGTGGTTCCTGGCCACCGTCGGCGT
CTCGCCCGACCACCAGGGCAAGGGTCTGGGCAGCGCCGTCGTGCTCCCCGGAGTGGAGGCGGCCGAGCGC
GCCGGGGTGCCCGCCTTCCTGGAGACCTCCGCGCCCCGCAACCTCCCCTTCTACGAGCGGCTCGGCTTCA
CCGTCACCGCCGACGTCGAGGTGCCCGAAGGACCGCGCACCTGGTGCATGACCCGCAAGCCCGGTGCCTG
AGCGATCGCTAATCAACCTCTGGATTACAAAATTTGTGAAAGATTGACTGGTATTCTTAACTATGTTGCT
CCTTTTACGCTATGTGGATACGCTGCTTTAATGCCTTTGTATCATGCTATTGCTTCCCGTATGGCTTTCA
TTTTCTCCTCCTTGTATAAATCCTGGTTGCTGTCTCTTTATGAGGAGTTGTGGCCCGTTGTCAGGCAACG
TGGCGTGGTGTGCACTGTGTTTGCTGACGCAACCCCCACTGGTTGGGGCATTGCCACCACCTGTCAGCTC
CTTTCCGGGACTTTCGCTTTCCCCCTCCCTATTGCCACGGCGGAACTCATCGCCGCCTGCCTTGCCCGCT
GCTGGACAGGGGCTCGGCTGTTGGGCACTGACAATTCCGTGGTGTTGTCGGGGAAGCTGACGTCCTTTCC
ATGGCTGCTCGCCTGTGTTGCCACCTGGATTCTGCGCGGGACGTCCTTCTGCTACGTCCCTTCGGCCCTC
AATCCAGCGGACCTTCCTTCCCGCGGCCTGCTGCCGGCTCTGCGGCCTCTTCCGCGTCTTCGCCTTCGCC
CTCAGACGAGTCGGATCTCCCTTTGGGCCGCCTCCCCGCTTAATCGCGTCGAGACCTAGAAAAACATGGA
GCAATCACAAGTAGCAATACAGCAGCTACCAATGCTGATTGTGCCTGGCTAGAAGCACAAGAGGAGGAGG
AGGTGGGTTTTCCAGTCACACCTCAGGTACCTTTAAGACCAATGACTTACAAGGCAGCTGTAGATCTTAG
CCACTTTTTAAAAGAAAAGGGGGGACTGGAAGGGCTAATTCACTCCCAACGAAGACAAGATATCCTTGAT
CTGTGGATCTACCACACACAAGGCTACTTCCCTGATTGGCAGAACTACACACCAGGGCCAGGGATCAGAT
ATCCACTGACCTTTGGATGGTGCTACAAGCTAGTACCAGTTGAGCAAGAGAAGGTAGAAGAAGCCAATGA
AGGAGAGAACACCCGCTTGTTACACCCTGTGAGCCTGCATGGGATGGATGACCCGGAGAGAGAAGTATTA
GAGTGGAGGTTTGACAGCCGCCTAGCATTTCATCACATGGCCCGAGAGCTGCATCCGGACTGTACTGGGT
CTCTCTGGTTAGACCAGATCTGAGCCTGGGAGCTCTCTGGCTAACTAGGGAACCCACTGCTTAAGCCTCA
ATAAAGCTTGCCTTGAGTGCTTCAAGTAGTGTGTGCCCGTCTGTTGTGTGACTCTGGTAACTAGAGATCC
CTCAGACCCTTTTAGTCAGTGTGGAAAATCTCTAGCAGGGCCCGTTTCATGTGAGCAAAAGGCCAGCAAA
AGGCCAGGAACCGTAAAAAGGCCGCGTTGCTGGCGTTTTTCCATAGGCTCCGCCCCCCTGACGAGCATCA
CAAAAATCGACGCTCAAGTCAGAGGTGGCGAAACCCGACAGGACTATAAAGATACCAGGCGTTTCCCCCT
GGAAGCTCCCTCGTGCGCTCTCCTGTTCCGACCCTGCCGCTTACCGGATACCTGTCCGCCTTTCTCCCTT
CGGGAAGCGTGGCGCTTTCTCATAGCTCACGCTGTAGGTATCTCAGTTCGGTGTAGGTCGTTCGCTCCAA
GCTGGGCTGTGTGCACGAACCCCCCGTTCAGCCCGACCGCTGCGCCTTATCCGGTAACTATCGTCTTGAG
TCCAACCCGGTAAGACACGACTTATCGCCACTGGCAGCAGCCACTGGTAACAGGATTAGCAGAGCGAGGT
ATGTAGGCGGTGCTACAGAGTTCTTGAAGTGGTGGCCTAACTACGGCTACACTAGAAGAACAGTATTTGG
TATCTGCGCTCTGCTGAAGCCAGTTACCTTCGGAAAAAGAGTTGGTAGCTCTTGATCCGGCAAACAAACC
ACCGCTGGTAGCGGTGGTTTTTTTGTTTGCAAGCAGCAGATTACGCGCAGAAAAAAAGGATCTCAAGAAG
ATCCTTTGATCTTTTCTACGGGGTCTGACGCTCAGTGGAACGAAAACTCACGTTAAGGGATTTTGGTCAT
GAGATTATCAAAAAGGATCTTCACCTAGATCCTTTTAAATTAAAAATGAAGTTTTAAATCAATCTAAAGT
ATATATGAGTAAACTTGGTCTGACAGTTACCAATGCTTAATCAGTGAGGCACCTATCTCAGCGATCTGTC
TATTTCGTTCATCCATAGTTGCCTGACTCCCCGTCGTGTAGATAACTACGATACGGGAGGGCTTACCATC
TGGCCCCAGTGCTGCAATGATACCGCGAGACCCACGCTCACCGGCTCCAGATTTATCAGCAATAAACCAG
CCAGCCGGAAGGGCCGAGCGCAGAAGTGGTCCTGCAACTTTATCCGCCTCCATCCAGTCTATTAATTGTT
GCCGGGAAGCTAGAGTAAGTAGTTCGCCAGTTAATAGTTTGCGCAACGTTGTTGCCATTGCTACAGGCAT
CGTGGTGTCACGCTCGTCGTTTGGTATGGCTTCATTCAGCTCCGGTTCCCAACGATCAAGGCGAGTTACA
TGATCCCCCATGTTGTGCAAAAAAGCGGTTAGCTCCTTCGGTCCTCCGATCGTTGTCAGAAGTAAGTTGG
CCGCAGTGTTATCACTCATGGTTATGGCAGCACTGCATAATTCTCTTACTGTCATGCCATCCGTAAGATG
CTTTTCTGTGACTGGTGAGTACTCAACCAAGTCATTCTGAGAATAGTGTATGCGGCGACCGAGTTGCTCT
TGCCCGGCGTCAATACGGGATAATACCGCGCCACATAGCAGAACTTTAAAAGTGCTCATCATTGGAAAAC
GTTCTTCGGGGCGAAAACTCTCAAGGATCTTACCGCTGTTGAGATCCAGTTCGATGTAACCCACTCGTGC
ACCCAACTGATCTTCAGCATCTTTTACTTTCACCAGCGTTTCTGGGTGAGCAAAAACAGGAAGGCAAAAT
GCCGCAAAAAAGGGAATAAGGGCGACACGGAAATGTTGAATACTCATACTCTTCCTTTTTCAATATTATT
GAAGCATTTATCAGGGTTATTGTCTCATGAGCGGATACATATTTGAATGTATTTAGAAAAATAAACAAAT
AGGGGTTCCGCGCACATTTCCCCGAAAAGTGCCACCTGACGTCGACGGATCGGGAGATCTCCCGATCCCC
TATGGTGCACTCTCAGTACAATCTGCTCTGATGCCGCATAGTTAAGCCAGTATCTGCTCCCTGCTTGTGT
GTTGGAGGTCGCTGAGTAGTGCGCGAGCAAAATTTAAGCTACAACAAGGCAAGGCTTGACCGACAATTGC
ATGAAG
Features (pLannotate 1.2.2; 20 found; start..end, strand, type, name):
     69..398     +  promoter       SV40 promoter: SV40 enhancer and early promoter
    410..789     +  enhancer       CMV enhancer: human cytomegalovirus immediate early enhancer
    790..989     +  promoter       CMV promoter: human cytomegalovirus (CMV) immediate early promoter
   1007..1187    +  LTR            5' LTR (truncated): truncated 5' long terminal repeat (LTR) from HIV-1
   1234..1359    +  misc_feature   HIV-1 Ψ: packaging signal of human immunodeficiency virus type 1
   1343..1681    +  CDS            HIV-1 gag (fragment): gag protein from human immunodeficiency virus 1; gag
   1856..2089    +  misc_feature   RRE: The Rev response element (RRE) of HIV-1 allows for Rev-dependent mRNA export from the nucleus to the cytoplasm.
   2210..2452    +  CDS            env (fragment): ENV_HV2ST - Experimental evidence at protein level: Swiss-Prot protein existence level 1. The gp120-gp41 heterodimer allows rapid transcytosis of the virus through CD4 negative cells such as simple epithelial monolayers of the intestinal, rectal and endocervical epithelial barriers. Both gp120 and gp41 specifically recognize glycosphingolipids galactosyl- ceramide (GalCer) or 3' sulfo-galactosyl-ceramide (GalS) present in the lipid rafts structures of epithelial cells. Binding to these alternative receptors allows the rapid transcytosis of the virus through the epithelial cells. This transcyto
   2465..2565    +  CDS            Rev (fragment): human immunodeficiency virus 1 (HIV-1) Rev protein; rev; enhances nuclear export of unspliced and incompletely spliced viral mRNAs
   2615..2732    +  misc_feature   cPPT/CTS: central polypurine tract and central termination sequence of HIV-1
   2869..3276    +  promoter       SFFV promoter: spleen focus-forming virus long terminal repeat (LTR) promoter
   3342..3364    +  CDS            FLAG (fragment): FLAG® epitope tag, followed by an enterokinase cleavage site
   4232..4831    +  CDS            PuroR: puromycin N-acetyltransferase; pac from Streptomyces alboniger; confers resistance to puromycin
   4841..5429    +  misc_feature   WPRE: woodchuck hepatitis virus posttranscriptional regulatory element
   5440..5940    +  CDS            nef (fragment): NEF_HV1LA - Experimental evidence at protein level: Swiss-Prot protein existence level 1. Extracellular Nef protein targets CD4(+) T-lymphocytes for apoptosis by interacting with CXCR4 surface receptors. From Human immunodeficiency virus type 1 group M subtype B (isolate Lai) (HIV-1).
   5947..6127    +  LTR            5' LTR (truncated): truncated 5' long terminal repeat (LTR) from HIV-1
   6198..6786    -  rep_origin     ori: high-copy-number ColE1/pMB1/pBR322/pUC origin of replication
   6957..7817    -  CDS            AmpR: β-lactamase; bla; confers resistance to ampicillin, carbenicillin, and related antibiotics
   7818..7922    -  promoter       AmpR promoter: bla
   7981..8033    -  misc_feature   bom (fragment): basis of mobility region from pBR322
