[The description below was written by a language model from this plasmid's Addgene catalogue record and pLannotate feature annotations shown in this document.]
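Description:
pscALPS-SIV-WRC-vpr is an HIV-1-based lentiviral transfer vector built on the pscALPS Puro backbone for expressing an epitope-tagged primate lentiviral accessory protein in mammalian cells. It is maintained in bacteria through a high-copy ColE1/pUC-type origin with ampicillin resistance (β-lactamase under its own promoter). The annotated viral framework begins with a CMV enhancer/promoter placed directly upstream of a truncated 5' LTR, an arrangement that drives genomic RNA transcription in producer cells. This is followed by the Ψ packaging signal with a short gag fragment, the Rev response element for Rev-dependent nuclear export, env and rev remnants, and the cPPT/CTS element that aids nuclear import of the reverse-transcribed genome. A WPRE, a nef-derived fragment and a second truncated LTR close the vector genome at the 3' end. An SV40 enhancer/early promoter is also annotated upstream of the CMV element.

The payload is a codon-optimized Vpr open reading frame from SIVWRC, carrying an N-terminal 3xFLAG tag and driven by the spleen focus-forming virus (SFFV) LTR promoter, which is active in many cell types including haematopoietic cells. The feature table detects only a FLAG fragment here and does not annotate the Vpr coding sequence itself. A puromycin N-acetyltransferase gene lies downstream, allowing selection of transduced cells. No promoter, IRES or 2A element is annotated in the gap before it, so the record does not show how PuroR expression is driven. According to the associated publication title, the construct belongs to a study of how Vpx and Vpr proteins counteract transcriptional repression of proviruses by the HUSH complex, consistent with use for stable delivery and FLAG-based detection of this Vpr orthologue.
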