Addgene plasmid #115839: pscALPS-SIV-WRC-vpr
Purpose: Encodes codon optimized 3xFLAG-SIVWRC Vpr (AM713177) and puromycin resistance protein
Depositing lab: Jeremy Luban. Depositing organization: University of Massachusetts, Worcester. Publication: Primate immunodeficiency virus proteins Vpx and Vpr counteract transcriptional repression of proviruses by the HUSH complex. Yurkovetskiy L, Guney MH, Kim K, Goh SL, McCauley S, Dauphin A, Diehl WE, Luban J. Nat Microbiol. 2018 Dec;3(12):1354-1361. doi: 10.1038/s41564-018-0256-x. Epub 2018 Oct 8. PubMed 30297740.
Backbone
  Vector backbone: pscALPS Puro
  Vector type: Lentiviral
  Selectable markers: Puromycin
Growth in bacteria
  Bacterial resistance: Ampicillin, 100 μg/mL
  Growth temperature: 30°C
  Growth strain: NEB Stable
  Copy number: High Copy
Gene/Insert
  Gene/Insert name: SIVWRC Vpr (AM713177)
  Promoter: SFFV
  Tag / fusion protein: 3x-FLAG (N terminal on insert)
  Cloning method: Restriction Enzyme; 5′ cloning site XbaI (unknown if destroyed); 3′ cloning site EcoRI (unknown if destroyed)
Terms and licenses: Academic/Nonprofit Terms; Industry Terms: Not Available to Industry
Depositor comments: PuroR . Please visit https://www.biorxiv.org/content/early/2018/04/03/293001 for bioRxiv preprint.
How to cite: pscALPS-SIV-WRC-vpr was a gift from Jeremy Luban (Addgene plasmid # 115839 ; http://n2t.net/addgene:115839 ; RRID:Addgene_115839)
