>Addgene plasmid #115839 | pscALPS-SIV-WRC-vpr | depositor partial sequence | sequence record 218788 | SIV WRC Vpr
TCTAGAGCCGCCATGGATTATAAAGATGACGATGACAAAGACTATAAAGACGATGACGACAAAGATTACA
AGGACGACGACGACAAAGCGGCCGCTATGTCAAATTCAAGAGAGCAGGCGCCTACCGGTGGGCCACCGCC
CACGCCTGAGGACCTGCTGGGTATGCAGGAACTCTTTGCGATGGCTAAGTTGCATTTCCCCAGGGAGGTT
CTTGTCAGAGTTTTTTTGTACTGTTCTCAGCAGAGAAATTACGAAGAAGGTCCTACGATGCATTATTTTC
ATAGGGTGCTTCAGCGCGGATTGTTTATGCATTTGACGCAAGGATGCCCCAAACAGCAAGAAAAACGGGA
GCAACAATTTCAGCGAGCTGAACAATTCTTTCGCAACCTCGAAAGAGCCGCCGGAGACCAGGGCGAAGTA
GAACAAAGAGATTTGATAAGTCTTTAACCCGGGGAATTC
